Addgene plasmid #97120: Tol2-lyzC-microRNA 200b-Dendra2
Purpose: overexpression of microRNA and Dendra2 in Zebrafish
Depositing lab: Qing Deng. Depositing organization: Purdue University. Publication: Phenotypical microRNA screen reveals a noncanonical role of CDK2 in regulating neutrophil migration. Hsu AY, Wang D, Liu S, Lu J, Syahirah R, Bennin DA, Huttenlocher A, Umulis DM, Wan J, Deng Q. Proc Natl Acad Sci U S A. 2019 Aug 26. pii: 1905221116. doi: 10.1073/pnas.1905221116. PubMed 31451657.
Backbone
  Vector backbone: Tol2
  Vector type: Zebrafish
Growth in bacteria
  Bacterial resistance: Ampicillin, 100 μg/mL
  Growth temperature: 37°C
  Growth strain: DH5alpha
  Copy number: High Copy
Gene/Insert
  Gene/Insert name: microRNA 200b Dendra2
  Species: D. rerio (zebrafish)
  Cloning method: Ligation Independent Cloning
Terms and licenses: Academic/Nonprofit Terms; Industry Terms: Not Available to Industry
How to cite: Tol2-lyzC-microRNA 200b-Dendra2 was a gift from Qing Deng (Addgene plasmid # 97120 ; http://n2t.net/addgene:97120 ; RRID:Addgene_97120)
