[The description below was written by a language model from this plasmid's Addgene catalogue record and pLannotate feature annotations shown in this document.]
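Description:
Tol2-lyzC-microRNA 200b-Dendra2 is a zebrafish transgenesis plasmid built on a Tol2 transposon backbone, designed to overexpress a microRNA together with the fluorescent protein Dendra2. It is propagated in E. coli as a high-copy plasmid through a ColE1/pUC-type origin and selected with ampicillin via the β-lactamase gene. Remnants of a pBluescript-style backbone are also annotated, including a partial f1 origin, a lac promoter/operator region and a T3 promoter. The Tol2 arms themselves are not annotated as such. A short medaka tyrosinase fragment in the table probably reflects genomic sequence flanking the original Tol2 element, which was first found in the medaka tyrosinase locus.

The name indicates that the payload is driven by the lyzC (lysozyme C) promoter, which is commonly used for neutrophil-restricted expression in zebrafish. This promoter is not picked up in the feature table, and presumably lies in the unannotated region upstream of the cassette. Downstream, a short fragment of zebrafish β-actin coding sequence is followed by a mir-8/mir-141/mir-200 family precursor, corresponding to the miR-200b hairpin. This arrangement may place the microRNA within actin-derived, possibly intronic, sequence, although the record does not state this. The Dendra2 open reading frame follows and is terminated by an SV40 polyadenylation signal. A single transcript should therefore yield both the processed microRNA and Dendra2, a green-to-red photoconvertible protein that marks expressing cells and allows selected cells to be tracked after photoconversion.

With Tol2 transposase supplied, the cassette can integrate into the zebrafish genome to produce transient or stable transgenics. The associated publication used such constructs in a phenotypic microRNA overexpression screen for regulators of neutrophil migration.
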