Features (pLannotate 1.2.2; 17 found; start..end, strand, type, name):
   1352..1474    +  CDS            actba (fragment): ACTB1_DANRE - Also known as bact, bactin1, bactzf. Experimental evidence at protein level: Swiss-Prot protein existence level 1. Actin is a highly conserved protein that polymerizes to produce filaments that form cross-linked networks in the cytoplasm of cells. Actin exists in both monomeric (G-actin) and polymeric (F-actin) forms, both forms playing key functions, such as cell motility and contraction. In addition to their role in the cytoplasmic cytoskeleton, G- and F-actin also localize in the nucleus, and regulate gene transcription and motility and repair of damaged DNA. From Danio rerio
   2130..2205    +  ncRNA          mir-8: Accession: RF00241 - mir-8/mir-141/mir-200 microRNA precursor family
   2648..2666    -  misc_feature   MCS (fragment): pBluescript multiple cloning site
   2681..3370    +  CDS            Dendra2: Dendra2 is a photoconvertible green fluorescent protein published in 2006, derived from Dendronephthya sp.. It has high acid sensitivity.
   3378..3461    +  CDS            large T antigen (fragment): large T antigen from SV40 (simian virus 40)
   3484..3605    +  polyA_signal   SV40 poly(A) signal: SV40 polyadenylation signal
   3612..3697    -  rep_origin     M13 ori (fragment): M13 bacteriophage origin of replication; arrow indicates direction of (+) strand synthesis
   3983..4001    -  promoter       T3 promoter: promoter for bacteriophage T3 RNA polymerase
   4046..4062    -  protein_bind   lac operator: The lac repressor binds to the lac operator to inhibit transcription in E. coli. This inhibition can be relieved by adding lactose or isopropyl-β-D-thiogalactopyranoside (IPTG). lac repressor encoded by lacI
   4070..4100    -  promoter       lac promoter: promoter for the E. coli lac operon
   4115..4136    -  protein_bind   CAP binding site: CAP binding activates transcription in the presence of cAMP. E. coli catabolite activator protein
   4149..4241    -  CDS            lacI (fragment): lac repressor; lacI; The lac repressor binds to the lac operator to inhibit transcription in E. coli. This inhibition can be relieved by adding lactose or isopropyl-β-D-thiogalactopyranoside (IPTG).
   4424..5012    -  rep_origin     ori: high-copy-number ColE1/pMB1/pBR322/pUC origin of replication
   5183..6043    -  CDS            AmpR: β-lactamase; bla; confers resistance to ampicillin, carbenicillin, and related antibiotics
   6044..6148    -  promoter       AmpR promoter: bla
   6174..6504    -  rep_origin     f1 ori (fragment) (sequence partly withheld): f1 bacteriophage origin of replication; arrow indicates direction of (+) strand synthesis
   6502..6729    +  CDS            tyr (fragment) (sequence partly withheld): TYRO_ORYLA - Also known as tyro. Experimental evidence at transcript level: Swiss-Prot protein existence level 2. This is a copper-containing oxidase that functions in the formation of pigments such as melanins and other polyphenolic compounds. From Oryzias latipes (Japanese rice fish) (Japanese killifish).
>Addgene plasmid #97120 | Tol2-lyzC-microRNA 200b-Dendra2 | addgene full sequence | sequence record 182649 | Addgene NGS Result
ATGTGTTTAATGTTTTTTAAATTAAAAAAAAACATTTTTATTAAACCACTTGTGACTAAACCTTTTTTAG
TTATTCTATTTTGTGACGAGTCTGAATGGCCAAAGTACTCTTGAATCCAAAATCTTTATAGTAAAATGTT
TAATCTTACTTGCAGTGTTGGGTATAATTTGTAACAAAGTTGAATTCCATATCTGCTGAGTGAAAAAGTA
AAGTAAGAGATTGCTGTAAATATTTAGGTTATTTATTTATTAATACAATATAGAAAGTAACAAAACACAA
TGTAAAAAATCAATAAAGAAAGTAAATATTAAAAGTAATGATAAACTAATGATGTAAACAATATTAGCAA
CAAAGTTTGTACAATTCAGGGAGGGTAAAGAATTTCACCTAATAGTCAAACTCTGTATTAAATAATATAA
AATCTTTGTTCTTAGTCTGAAGAGGAGACTGTGAGAGAAAGCTTACTGGTTGTTAAATTAGAAAATTTGT
AACTTGCAGATTAAAATGATTTAAATAATTTTATAAAGGCCATGTTTGAAACAAATGTAAAAACATAATA
AATGTTAAGAATTTCAGATATTGAGATTTTACAATTTAAAAAAAGCAATAAAGTAATAGCAGAGACCTAC
ACTCTTAAAGTAAATTACCCAACTCTGCTTACTAGTAACTTTTGGAATAGTTACTAGTATCCATTGAACA
AATACTAGAATCTAATTAAATTGTGTGAGTGTCCAATGAAAAGATTCTTGTATTTAAAACAGTACCAGTA
TCTATATATGTACAAAATTTAGTGCTAGCAAAATGCAAATAAATACTACTGCATATAATGGATTGCATTG
TAAATCGACTCGCCATAATACATTTATTTCCTATTTTTACTTTTAACAAAAAATAAGTTCACTGAGTATT
TCATGTCATTAAATCGCATTAAACCTCTTGCATGCTTTATGTACACTAGTGCAGTTCGCTAAATGACCAC
CGGTGTCACTAATAACACGATCGTTTCTGAATTCTGCATTAAACGCCATTTATACGTTGCTCTTATTAGT
AAACAATTTCTCCATCATGAGCTCGACCAGTATTGCATATTTCATCCTCTTAAATCCAGAGTTGTTTCTT
TTAATCACTTTCTCTTCATGATAAAAGCAGTTTTTGGTTTTCAGAAGTTTACAACAAACCCAGTCAGTTA
TTGCCTCAGCAAACACTGGAGCAACTGCACACTTGTGAAAAGCTTCTTGCGAAACACAAACCTTTCTCTG
GACTTATAAATAAAGGCATTCAGCAGCTCCACCATACACCTCCACTGGTCTTGATAAAGCAGATATCAGC
AGTGATACAGGTACCGCCACCATGGATGAGGAAATCGCTGCCCTGGTCGTTGACAACGGCTCCGGTATGT
GCAAAGCCGGTTTTGCTGGAGATGATGCCCCTCGTGCTGTTTTCCCCTCCATTGTTGGACGACCCAGACA
TCAGGTACATTTAATAAACCATCCTAATAACATGTTAATCATATTGAACCACATTAAACTCTCATTTGTG
CATTTTACATCTTTTAAAACCGATTTATATTCGTTTTTAGATAATGAAGTTTATTAAAGTGTTAATTCAC
AGCTTTATTGCTTGTTTTGAGAATCTGCTTGCATAAGTGATTTTTAAACTTGATCTGATTTTCGTTTGTT
TCGAAGTTCTTCAGCTTTGAAAGTCAGATCTTCAATTCACAGCCATGCCATAGTTTTAGGATACAGTATA
AGTAGACGAATTGGGATGCATCGTAGATTTTATGCTGTGTTTGTTATGGTTTTTCAGTGGTAGAGATTTT
CAGAGTATTATTAGGGTTATAGTCAGTGTCAGGTTTATTTATCGTCAGCGTGATGGGCAAAAAACAGCTG
GCAGTACGGGCTGCAGGTTGTTTTACCGGCATACCCCTTTGTCTAGGACAGTTGACTGAGTCAGAGCTGT
TATCAAGTCCTGTTTATTCTAAGTGCAGTTTCTGTGGTTGACTCCCCAAGTGATGCTTACTATCCAACTT
TAAACACCCTAATAATTAATATCTTGCAATACTGTTAATATTATGTGAAGCATTATTACTTTGAGACTTT
GTGTTGTTTGATAAGACCTCTGATTTTGGTAGTCGTCTCCATCTTACGAGGCAGCATTGGATTTCATTAC
TTTTTCTAATACTGCCTGGTAATGATGATGATTGCTGCCTACAAGCTACAGATCAAGATCATTCCTGGGA
AAATAAACCCTCATCACTGGCACTTAGCAGCCATCTTACCGGACAGTGAGCCAACTGCTGTTACTCTCGC
CCAGAAATCTGCGCCAACATGGACACACCCAGTGGAGCAAGCCATCTGATTTTCATGGTCAGATTGTAAA
GAAGCAATTACTCTTGGACAGTTTAAGCAGAAAAGCCACCAAGTCAAGTCACTGGTCATATGATGAACTC
GAAGATCTAATAAAAGTTAATTTAAGCGTTCATTACAATAAATTCAAGTGAATCTGTTTTAAGCTAGCCT
TTAACGTTTTTAAATTCCTTCAAACAAATTAGTTCCTCTTTGCAGTTCCTCATTTCTCGGTGAGCTGGTG
CTTTAATCCCTTTACTTTTTCTTCCTCTAGGGAGTGATGGTTGGCATGGGACGAATTAATTCCTGCAGCC
CGGGGGTACCGGTCGCCACCATGAACACCCCGGGAATTAACCTGATCAAGGAGGACATGCGCGTGAAGGT
GCACATGGAGGGCAACGTGAACGGCCACGCCTTCGTGATCGAGGGCGAGGGCAAGGGCAAGCCCTACGAG
GGCACCCAGACCGCCAACCTGACCGTGAAGGAGGGCGCCCCCCTGCCCTTCAGCTACGACATCCTGACCA
CCGCCGTGCACTACGGCAACCGGGTGTTCACCAAGTACCCCGAGGACATCCCCGACTACTTCAAGCAGAG
CTTCCCCGAGGGCTACAGCTGGGAGCGCACCATGACCTTCGAGGACAAGGGCATCTGCACCATCCGCAGC
GACATCAGCCTGGAGGGCGACTGCTTCTTCCAGAACGTGCGCTTCAAGGGCACCAACTTCCCCCCCAACG
GCCCCGTGATGCAGAAGAAAACCCTGAAGTGGGAGCCCAGCACCGAGAAGCTGCACGTGCGCGACGGCCT
GCTGGTGGGCAACATCAACATGGCCCTGCTGCTGGAGGGCGGCGGCCACTACCTGTGCGACTTCAAGACC
ACCTACAAGGCCAAGAAGGTGGTGCAGCTGCCCGACGCCCACTTCGTGGACCACCGCATCGAGATCCTGG
GCAACGACAGCGACTACAACAAGGTGAAGCTGTACGAGCACGCCGTGGCCCGCTACAGCCCCCTGCCCAG
CCAGGTGTGGTAATCTAGATCATAATCAGCCATACCACATTTGTAGAGGTTTTACTTGCTTTAAAAAACC
TCCCACACCTCCCCCTGAACCTGAAACATAAAATGAATGCAATTGTTGTTGTTAACTTGTTTATTGCAGC
TTATAATGGTTACAAATAAAGCAATAGCATCACAAATTTCACAAATAAAGCATTTTTTTCACTGCATTCT
AGTTGTGGTTTGTCCAAACTCATCAATGTATCTTAAGGCGTAAATTGTAAGCGTTAATATTTTGTTAAAA
TTCGCGTTAAATTTTTGTTAAATCAGCTCATTTTTTAACCAATAGGCCGAAATCGGCGGATCCTGCGGCC
GCAAGGGAAAATAGAATGAAGTGATCTCCAAAAAATAAGTACTTTTTGACTGTAAATAAAATTGTAAGGA
GTAAAAAGTACTTTTTTTTCTAAAAAAATGTAATTAAGTAAAAGTAAAAGTATTGATTTTTAATTGTACT
CAAGTAAAGTAAAAATCCCCAAAAATAATACTTAAGTACAGTAATCAAGTAAAATTACTCAAGTACTTTA
CACCTCTGGTTCTTGACCCCCTACCTTCAGCAAGCCCAGCAGATCCACTAGATCTTTTGTTCCCTTTAGT
GAGGGTTAATTGCGCGCTTGGCGTAATCATGGTCATAGCTGTTTCCTGTGTGAAATTGTTATCCGCTCAC
AATTCCACACAACATACGAGCCGGAAGCATAAAGTGTAAAGCCTGGGGTGCCTAATGAGTGAGCTAACTC
ACATTAATTGCGTTGCGCTCACTGCCCGCTTTCCAGTCGGGAAACCTGTCGTGCCAGCTGCATTAATGAA
TCGGCCAACGCGCGGGGAGAGGCGGTTTGCGTATTGGGCGCTCTTCCGCTTCCTCGCTCACTGACTCGCT
GCGCTCGGTCGTTCGGCTGCGGCGAGCGGTATCAGCTCACTCAAAGGCGGTAATACGGTTATCCACAGAA
TCAGGGGATAACGCAGGAAAGAACATGTGAGCAAAAGGCCAGCAAAAGGCCAGGAACCGTAAAAAGGCCG
CGTTGCTGGCGTTTTTCCATAGGCTCCGCCCCCCTGACGAGCATCACAAAAATCGACGCTCAAGTCAGAG
GTGGCGAAACCCGACAGGACTATAAAGATACCAGGCGTTTCCCCCTGGAAGCTCCCTCGTGCGCTCTCCT
GTTCCGACCCTGCCGCTTACCGGATACCTGTCCGCCTTTCTCCCTTCGGGAAGCGTGGCGCTTTCTCATA
GCTCACGCTGTAGGTATCTCAGTTCGGTGTAGGTCGTTCGCTCCAAGCTGGGCTGTGTGCACGAACCCCC
CGTTCAGCCCGACCGCTGCGCCTTATCCGGTAACTATCGTCTTGAGTCCAACCCGGTAAGACACGACTTA
TCGCCACTGGCAGCAGCCACTGGTAACAGGATTAGCAGAGCGAGGTATGTAGGCGGTGCTACAGAGTTCT
TGAAGTGGTGGCCTAACTACGGCTACACTAGAAGAACAGTATTTGGTATCTGCGCTCTGCTGAAGCCAGT
TACCTTCGGAAAAAGAGTTGGTAGCTCTTGATCCGGCAAACAAACCACCGCTGGTAGCGGTGGTTTTTTT
GTTTGCAAGCAGCAGATTACGCGCAGAAAAAAAGGATCTCAAGAAGATCCTTTGATCTTTTCTACGGGGT
CTGACGCTCAGTGGAACGAAAACTCACGTTAAGGGATTTTGGTCATGAGATTATCAAAAAGGATCTTCAC
CTAGATCCTTTTAAATTAAAAATGAAGTTTTAAATCAATCTAAAGTATATATGAGTAAACTTGGTCTGAC
AGTTACCAATGCTTAATCAGTGAGGCACCTATCTCAGCGATCTGTCTATTTCGTTCATCCATAGTTGCCT
GACTCCCCGTCGTGTAGATAACTACGATACGGGAGGGCTTACCATCTGGCCCCAGTGCTGCAATGATACC
GCGAGACCCACGCTCACCGGCTCCAGATTTATCAGCAATAAACCAGCCAGCCGGAAGGGCCGAGCGCAGA
AGTGGTCCTGCAACTTTATCCGCCTCCATCCAGTCTATTAATTGTTGCCGGGAAGCTAGAGTAAGTAGTT
CGCCAGTTAATAGTTTGCGCAACGTTGTTGCCATTGCTACAGGCATCGTGGTGTCACGCTCGTCGTTTGG
TATGGCTTCATTCAGCTCCGGTTCCCAACGATCAAGGCGAGTTACATGATCCCCCATGTTGTGCAAAAAA
GCGGTTAGCTCCTTCGGTCCTCCGATCGTTGTCAGAAGTAAGTTGGCCGCAGTGTTATCACTCATGGTTA
TGGCAGCACTGCATAATTCTCTTACTGTCATGCCATCCGTAAGATGCTTTTCTGTGACTGGTGAGTACTC
AACCAAGTCATTCTGAGAATAGTGTATGCGGCGACCGAGTTGCTCTTGCCCGGCGTCAATACGGGATAAT
ACCGCGCCACATAGCAGAACTTTAAAAGTGCTCATCATTGGAAAACGTTCTTCGGGGCGAAAACTCTCAA
GGATCTTACCGCTGTTGAGATCCAGTTCGATGTAACCCACTCGTGCACCCAACTGATCTTCAGCATCTTT
TACTTTCACCAGCGTTTCTGGGTGAGCAAAAACAGGAAGGCAAAATGCCGCAAAAAAGGGAATAAGGGCG
ACACGGAAATGTTGAATACTCATACTCTTCCTTTTTCAATATTATTGAAGCATTTATCAGGGTTATTGTC
TCATGAGCGGATACATATTTGAATGTATTTAGAAAAATAAACAAATAGGGGTTCCGCGCACATTTCCCCG
AAAAGTGCCACCTAAATTGTAAGCGTTAATATTTTGTTAAAATTCGCGTTAAATTTTTGTTAAATCAGCT
CATTTTTTAACCAATAGGCCGAAATCGGCAAAATCCCTTATAAATCAAAAGAATAGACCGAGATAGGGT
[37 nt withheld, positions 6300-6336]
AAAGAACGTGGACTCCAACGTCAAAGG
[49 nt withheld, positions 6364-6412]
T
[91 nt withheld, positions 6414-6504]
CACAATGACGGCTACTACATGGTGCCATTCCTTCCTCTTTATAGGAATGGAGACTACCTCCTGTCCAACA
ATGCTCTTGGATACGAGTACGCCTACCTGTTGGACCCAGGTCATTGCACAACACCAGAAATGCCCTCTGA
TCTGCAAAAGACGTGAATATCTGTTCAGACACCCATATCCACTCTGTTCCACACAGGTCAGAGGTTTGTC
CAGGAGTTCTTGACAGAGGTGTAAAAAGTACTCAAAAATTTTACTCAAGTGAAAGTACAAGTACTTAGGG
AAAATTTTACTCAATTAAAAGTAAAAGTATCTGGCTAGAATCTTACTTGAGTAAAAGTAAAAAAGTACTC
CATTAAAATTGTACTTGAGTATTAAGGAAGTAAAAGGCTAGCAAGATCTGCTCGAGATACATTTGATTAG
AAGAGTTTGACTTGGGTTGATTATAGCAAATAGTGGAACACAAACAGATTTTGAAATATTCTTGCAAATT
TATTTATTAAATCCATTCAAATATTGTCATTTTTTGTACTGTGTAATTTATATTGATTTGCTCATACAAT
ATTTACATTTCGCTTAAACAATACACTATTATTTATATTTAAAAATAGCTATATATAAATCAAATGTATA
GCTCTTTTTTACACAATTAATCAAAGCTAAAATATTTGTCACACAAATACAGTAAGCCACTTCACAATGA
TATCTTCAAAATCTGTGCTTGACTGAATCATTTCATTTATTGTTTTGTAATTCACATTATACCTTACGTT
CTCCAGGCACAGTTTGAATTGTTGATAAATGAAGATAATACATCTGATTTAATTAGTCTCCTTTGTTTAT
AATAACTTTAATCTAATTTGATAGTAATAATTCCAGCAATACATCCATTACAATAAAAATCGCTTTTTTA
TTTTGCACATTAGTTTGCCGGTATTTGTTTAAAGTTTCACCATACTTTTAAATCATGTGCTATTTGAAAA
GGGCTGTTATGACTGGAATTAAATGTTTTTTTTTATATCAGTGTTTTAGATTGAAGTACAATATTTATAG
GTAAAATTCACCAGCATATGCTTAAAGATAGCCATGCTCCAGGTCCTTGTGTCCTTCTAAGGTCTGTTTG
TGGTTTAAGCTGTTTGTTGACACACGCTTGTCATCTCCATTTTTCTGTGAAGTTATTGTCAGTTTATTGC
ACACTGGGTTGCATTAAGCTGCAGTTTTTTCACAACAGTTTTCCACATTGTAACAGTCAGTCTCCAAATT
ATTCCATCAGTCCTCAAATTTAGTCATTTGAGGCCATGAAAACACTTAAAACTACATGAAGGTAGTTTGG
CATTAGGTTTTAGACTTGTTCTTGTTTGGCATATTGCAACCTGTGTAAAAATGATTTGATTTTTATTTTT
TTTTTTTTTTTTTCAGAAAGAAACGGTCCAAAAAGAGTTATGTGAACATTTATCC
